>Addgene plasmid #197698 | pMC-1-35S_Long-6 | addgene full sequence | sequence record 391026 | Addgene NGS Result
GTCAGTGAGCGAGGAAGCGGAAGAGCGCCCAATACGCAAACCGCCTCTCCCCGCGCGTTGGCCGATTCAT
TAATCACTCTGTGGTCTCAGGAGGAATTCCAATCCCACAAAAATCTGAGCTTAACAGCACAGTTGCTCCT
CTCAGAGCAGAATCGGGTATTCAACACCCTCATATCAACTACTACGTTGTGTATAACGGTCCACATGCCG
GTATATACGATGACTGGGGTTGTACAAAGGCGGCAACAAACGGCGTTCCCGGAGTTGCACACAAGAAATT
TGCCACTATTACAGAGGCAAGAGCAGCAGCTGACGCGTACACAACAAGTCAGCAAACAGACAGGTTGAAC
TTCATCCCCAAAGGAGAAGCTCAACTCAAGCCCAAGAGCTTTGCTAAGGCCCTAACAAGCCCACCAAAGC
AAAAAGCCCACTGGCTCACGCTAGGAACCAAAAGGCCCAGCAGTGATCCAGCCCCAAAAGAGATCTCCTT
TGCCCCGGAGATTACAATGGACGATTTCCTCTATCTTTACGATCTAGGAAGGAAGTTCGAAGGTGAAGGT
GACGACACTATGTTCACCACTGATAATGAGAAGGTTAGCCTCTTCAATTTCAGAAAGAATGCTGACCCAC
AGATGGTTAGAGAGGCCTACGCAGCAAGTCTCATCAAGACGATCTACCCGAGTAACAATCTCCAGGAGAT
CAAATACCTTCCCAAGAAGGTTAAAGATGCAGTCAAAAGATTCAGGACTAATTGCATCAAGAACACAGAG
AAAGACATATTTCTCAAGATCAGAAGTACTATTCCAGTATGGACGATTCAAGGCTTGCTTCATAAACCAA
GGCAAGTAATAGAGATTGGAGTCTCTAAAAAGGTAGTTCCTACTGAATCTAAGGCCATGCATGGAGTCTA
AGATTCAAATCGAGGATCTAACAGAACTCGCCGTCAAGACTGGCGAACAGTTCATACAGAGTCTTTTACG
ACTCAATGACAAGAAGAAAATCTTCGTCAACATGGTGGAGCACGACACTCTGGTCTACTCCAAAAATGTC
AAAGATACAGTCTCAGAAGATCAAAGGGCTATTGAGACTTTTCAACAAAGGATAATTTCGGGAAACCTCC
TCGGATTCCATTGCCCAGCTATCTGTCACTTCATCGAAAGGACAGTAGAAAAGGAAGGTGGCTCCTACAA
ATGCCATCATTGCGATAAAGGAAAGGCTATCATTCAAGATCTCTCTGCCGACAGTGGTCCCAAAGATGGA
CCCCCACCCACGAGGAGCATCGTGGAAAAAGAAGAGGTTCCAACCACGTCTACAAAGCAAGTGGATTGAT
GTGACATCTCCACTGACGTAAGGGATGACGCACAATCCCACTATCCTTCGCAAGACCCTTCCTCTATATA
AGGAAGTTCATTTCATTTGGAGAGGACACGCTAATGTGAGACCACGAAGTGGCTCTTCAGTGGACGAAAG
GGCCTCGTGATACGCCTATTTTTATAGGTTAATGTCATGATAATAATGGTTTCTTAGACGTCAGGTGGCA
CTTTTCGGGGAAATGTGCGCGGAACCCCTATTTGTTTATTTTTCTAAATACATTCAAATATGTATCCGCT
CATGAGACAATAACCCTGATAAATGCTTCAATAATATTGAAAAAGGAAGAGTATGCGCTCACGCAACTGG
TCCAGAACCTTGACCGAACGCAGCGGTGGTAACGGCGCAGTGGCGGTTTTCATGGCTTGTTATGACTGTT
TTTTTTTGGGGTACAGTCTATGCCTCGGGCATCCAAGCAGCAAGCGCGTTACGCCGTGGGTCGATGTTTG
ATGTTATGGAGCAGCAACGATGTTACGCAGCAGGGCAGTCGCCCTAAAACAAAGTTAAACATCATGAGGG
AAGCGGTGATCGCCGAAGTATCGACTCAACTATCAGAGGTAGTTGGCGTCATCGAGCGCCATCTCGAACC
GACGTTGCTGGCCGTACATTTGTACGGCTCCGCAGTGGATGGCGGCCTGAAGCCACACAGCGATATTGAT
TTGCTGGTTACGGTGACCGTAAGGCTTGATGAAACAACGCGGCGAGCTTTGATCAACGACCTTTTGGAAA
CTTCGGCTTCCCCTGGAGAGAGCGAGATTCTCCGCGCTGTAGAAGTCACCATTGTTGTGCACGACGACAT
CATTCCGTGGCGTTATCCAGCTAAGCGCGAACTGCAATTTGGAGAATGGCAGCGCAATGACATTCTTGCA
GGTATCTTCGAGCCAGCCACGATCGACATTGATCTGGCTATCTTGCTGACAAAAGCAAGAGAACATAGCG
TTGCCTTGGTAGGTCCAGCGGCGGAGGAACTCTTTGATCCGGTTCCTGAACAGGATCTATTTGAGGCGCT
AAATGAAACCTTAACGCTATGGAACTCGCCGCCCGACTGGGCTGGCGATGAGCGAAATGTAGTGCTTACG
TTGTCCCGCATTTGGTACAGCGCAGTAACCGGCAAAATCGCGCCGAAGGATGTCGCTGCCGACTGGGCAA
TGGAGCGCCTGCCGGCCCAGTATCAGCCCGTCATACTTGAAGCTAGACAGGCTTATCTTGGACAAGAAGA
AGATCGCTTGGCCTCGCGCGCAGATCAGTTGGAAGAATTTGTCCATTACGTAAAAGGCGAGATCACCAAG
GTAGTCGGCAAATAACTGTCAGACCAAGTTTACTCATATATACTTTAGATTGATTTAAAACTTCATTTTT
AATTTAAAAGGATCTAGGTGAAGATCCTTTTTGATAATCTCATGACCAAAATCCCTTAACGTGAGTTTTC
GTTCCACTGAGCGTCAGACCCCGTAGAAAAGATCAAAGGATCTTCTTGAGATCCTTTTTTTCTGCGCGTA
ATCTGCTGCTTGCAAACAAAAAAACCACCGCTACCAGCGGTGGTTTGTTTGCCGGATCAAGAGCTACCAA
CTCTTTTTCCGAAGGTAACTGGCTTCAGCAGAGCGCAGATACCAAATACTGTTCTTCTAGTGTAGCCGTA
GTTAGGCCACCACTTCAAGAACTCTGTAGCACCGCCTACATACCTCGCTCTGCTAATCCTGTTACCAGTG
GCTGCTGCCAGTGGCGATAAGTCGTGTCTTACCGGGTTGGACTCAAGACGATAGTTACCGGATAAGGCGC
AGCGGTCGGGCTGAACGGGGGGTTCGTGCACACAGCCCAGCTTGGAGCGAACGACCTACACCGAACTGAG
ATACCTACAGCGTGAGCTATGAGAAAGCGCCACGCTTCCCGAAGGGAGAAAGGCGGACAGGTATCCGGTA
AGCGGCAGGGTCGGAACAGGAGAGCGCACGAGGGAGCTTCCAGGGGGAAACGCCTGGTATCTTTATAGTC
CTGTCGGGTTTCGCCACCTCTGACTTGAGCGTCGATTTTTGTGATGCTCGTCAGGGGGGCGGAGCCTATG
GAAAAACGCCAGCAACGCGGCCTTTTTACGGTTCCTGGCCTTTTGCTGGCCTTTTGCTCACATGTTCTTT
CCTGCGTTATCCCCTGATTCTGTGGATAACCGTATTACCGCCTTTGAGTGAGCTGATACCGCTCGCCGCA
GCCGAACGACCGAGCGCAGCGA
Features (pLannotate 1.2.2; 10 found; start..end, strand, type, name):
      1..23      +  rep_origin     RSF ori (fragment): Plasmids containing the RSF 1030 origin of replication can be propagated in E. coli cells that contain additional plasmids with compatible origins.
     25..74      +  CDS            lacI (fragment): lac repressor; lacI; The lac repressor binds to the lac operator to inhibit transcription in E. coli. This inhibition can be relieved by adding lactose or isopropyl-β-D-thiogalactopyranoside (IPTG).
     93..899     +  CDS            IBMP_CAMVB (fragment): Experimental evidence at protein level: Swiss-Prot protein existence level 1. Enhances the ribosomal termination-reinitiation event leading to the translation of major open reading frames on the polycistronic viral RNAs. From Cauliflower mosaic virus (strain Bari 1) (CaMV).
   1083..1428    +  promoter       CaMV 35S promoter: strong constitutive promoter from cauliflower mosaic virus
   1380..1426    +  promoter       minimal CaMV 35S promoter: minimal 35S promoter from cauliflower mosaic virus
   1558..1662    +  promoter       AmpR promoter: bla
   1653..1733    -  CDS            int (fragment): INT2_ECOLX - Protein inferred from homology: Swiss-Prot protein existence level 3. Putative integrase believed to be involved in the insertion of antibiotic resistance genes into plasmids and transposons. From Escherichia coli.
   1821..1877    +  CDS            GmR (fragment): gentamycin acetyltransferase; aacC1; confers resistance to gentamycin
   1884..2672    +  CDS            aadA: S3AD_ECOLX - Experimental evidence at protein level: Swiss-Prot protein existence level 1. Mediates bacterial resistance to the antibiotics streptomycin and spectinomycin. From Escherichia coli.
   2846..3434    +  rep_origin     ori: high-copy-number ColE1/pMB1/pBR322/pUC origin of replication
