[The description below was written by a language model from this plasmid's Addgene catalogue record and pLannotate feature annotations shown in this document.]
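Description:
pMC-1-35S_Long-6 is a Phytobrick/MoClo Level 0 part plasmid from a modular toolkit for plant genome engineering. It stores a single standardized DNA part rather than a complete expression unit. It was built in the self-made pMC-1-ccdB-6 backbone, whose name suggests that the part replaced a ccdB counterselection cassette, although the record lists the cloning sites as unknown. The sequenced plasmid is small (about 3.6 kb). It replicates in E. coli from a high-copy ColE1/pUC-type origin and is selected with spectinomycin through an aadA (streptomycin/spectinomycin adenylyltransferase) gene. An AmpR-type promoter lies upstream of aadA, together with short integrase and gentamicin-acetyltransferase fragments that are probably remnants of the integron-derived resistance cassette. The tiny RSF ori and lacI fragments also annotated appear to be non-functional vestiges or chance matches.

The payload is a 1,339 bp "long" version of the cauliflower mosaic virus 35S promoter. The feature table is consistent with this. The canonical strong constitutive 35S promoter and its minimal core sit at the 3′ end of the insert. They are preceded by extended upstream viral sequence that overlaps part of the CaMV inclusion body/transactivator protein coding region, which lies directly upstream of the promoter in the viral genome. No coding sequence, terminator or plant selectable marker is present. Although it is catalogued as a plant expression vector, the plasmid serves as a promoter donor, to be combined with other Level 0 parts in hierarchical Golden Gate-style assembly to build transcription units for constitutive transgene expression in plants. The "1" and "6" in the name presumably denote the positional overhangs flanking the part, but the record does not define them.
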