Addgene plasmid #197698: pMC-1-35S_Long-6
Purpose: Phytobrick (MoClo) Level 0 Part
Depositing lab: Daniel Voytas. Depositing organization: University of Minnesota. Publication: An extensible vector toolkit and parts library for advanced engineering of plant genomes. Chamness JC, Kumar J, Cruz AJ, Rhuby E, Holum MJ, Cody JP, Tibebu R, Gamo ME, Starker CG, Zhang F, Voytas DF. Plant Genome. 2023 Mar 9:e20312. doi: 10.1002/tpg2.20312. PubMed 36896468.
Backbone
  Vector backbone: pMC-1-ccdB-6
  Backbone manufacturer: Self-made
  Vector type: Plant Expression
Growth in bacteria
  Bacterial resistance: Spectinomycin, 50 μg/mL
  Growth temperature: 37°C
  Growth strain: DH5alpha
  Copy number: High Copy
Gene/Insert
  Gene/Insert name: 35S promoter (1.3kb)
  Species: Cauliflower mosaic virus
  Insert size (bp): 1339
  Cloning method: Restriction Enzyme; 5′ cloning site Unknown (unknown if destroyed)
Terms and licenses: Academic/Nonprofit Terms; Industry Terms: Not Available to Industry
Depositor comments: Please visit https://doi.org/10.1101/2022.10.15.511792 for bioRxiv preprint.
How to cite: pMC-1-35S_Long-6 was a gift from Daniel Voytas (Addgene plasmid # 197698 ; http://n2t.net/addgene:197698 ; RRID:Addgene_197698)
